Addgene plasmid #45743: pET28b-Ava3855
Depositing lab: Emily Balskus & Christopher T Walsh. Depositing organization: Harvard Medical School. Publication: The genetic and molecular basis for sunscreen biosynthesis in cyanobacteria. Balskus EP, Walsh CT. Science. 2010 Sep 24;329(5999):1653-6. doi: 10.1126/science.1193637. Epub 2010 Sep 2. PubMed 20813918.
Backbone
  Vector backbone: pET28b
  Backbone manufacturer: Novagen
  Backbone size w/o insert (bp): 5293
  Total vector size (bp): 7960
  Vector type: Bacterial Expression
Growth in bacteria
  Bacterial resistance: Kanamycin, 50 μg/mL
  Growth temperature: 37°C
  Growth strain: Top10
  Copy number: High Copy
Gene/Insert
  Gene/Insert name: Ava3855 (alt names: NRPS-like enzyme; amino acid adenylation protein)
  Species: Anabaena variabilis
  Insert size (bp): 2667
  GenBank ID: YP_324355.1
  Entrez Gene: Ava_3855 (a.k.a. Ava_3855)
  Promoter: T7
  Tag / fusion protein: His (N terminal on insert)
  Cloning method: Restriction Enzyme; 5′ cloning site NdeI (not destroyed); 3′ cloning site XhoI (not destroyed)
  Sequencing primers: 5′ T7; 3′ T7-Term
Terms and licenses: Academic/Nonprofit Terms; Industry Terms: Not Available to Industry
How to cite: pET28b-Ava3855 was a gift from Emily Balskus & Christopher T Walsh (Addgene plasmid # 45743 ; http://n2t.net/addgene:45743 ; RRID:Addgene_45743)
