[The description below was written by a language model from this plasmid's Addgene catalogue record.]
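Description:
pET28b-Ava3855 is a bacterial expression plasmid built on the Novagen pET28b backbone, carrying the Ava3855 gene from the cyanobacterium Anabaena variabilis. The insert of about 2.7 kb brings the total construct to roughly 8 kb. It was cloned by restriction digestion between the NdeI and XhoI sites, both of which remain intact, so the coding region can be excised or swapped. The plasmid is selected with kanamycin and is recorded as high copy. The listed propagation strain, Top10, is a cloning host rather than an expression host. No feature table accompanies the record, so the origin of replication and other backbone elements are not itemised.

Ava3855 is annotated as an NRPS-like enzyme, also described as an amino acid adenylation protein. Expression is driven by the T7 promoter, which in pET-type systems requires a host that supplies T7 RNA polymerase, typically an inducible lysogen strain. This allows the plasmid to be maintained without appreciable expression in ordinary cloning strains. The protein is produced with an N-terminal His tag, which permits purification by immobilised metal affinity chromatography. Standard T7 promoter and T7 terminator primers flank the insert for sequence verification.

The associated publication concerns the genetic and molecular basis of sunscreen biosynthesis in cyanobacteria. The construct is therefore most plausibly intended for overproducing and purifying recombinant Ava3855 to characterise its role in that pathway biochemically, although the record does not describe the specific reaction the enzyme catalyses.
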