>Addgene plasmid #45743 | pET28b-Ava3855 | depositor partial sequence | sequence record 64105 | Insert
ATGCAGACTATAGATTTTAATATTCGTAAGTTACTTGTAGAGTGGAACGCGACCCACAGAGATTATGATC
TTTCCCAGAGTTTACATGAACTAATTGTAGCTCAAGTAGAACGAACACCTGAGGCGATCGCTGTCACCTT
TGACAAGCAACAACTAACTTATCAAGAACTAAATCATAAAGCAAACCAGCTAGGACATTATTTACAAACA
TTAGGAGTCCAGCCAGAAACCCTGGTAGGCGTTTGTTTAGAACGTTCCTTAGAAATGGTTATCTGTCTTT
TAGGAATCCTCAAAGCTGGGGGTGCTTATGTTCCTATTGACCCTGAATATCCTCAAGAACGCATAGCTTA
TATGCTAGAAGATTCTCAGGTGAAGGTACTACTAACTCAAGAAAAATTACTCAATCAAATTCCCCACCAT
CAAGCACAAACTATCTGTGTAGATAGGGAATGGGAGAAAATTTCCACACAAGCTAATACCAATCCCAAAA
GTAATATAAAAACGGATAATCTTGCTTATGTAATTTACACCTCTGGTTCCACTGGTAAACCAAAAGGTGC
AATGAACACCCACAAAGGTATCTGTAATCGCTTATTGTGGATGCAGGAAGCTTATCAAATCGATTCCACA
GATAGCATTTTACAAAAAACCCCCTTTAGTTTTGATGTTTCCGTTTGGGAGTTCTTTTGGACTTTATTAA
CTGGCGCACGTTTGGTAATAGCCAAACCAGGCGGACATAAAGATAGTGCTTACCTCATCGATTTAATTAC
TCAAGAACAAATCACTACGTTGCATTTTGTCCCCTCAATGCTGCAAGTGTTTTTACAAAATCGCCATGTA
AGCAAATGCAGCTCTCTAAAAAGAGTTATTTGTAGCGGTGAAGCTTTATCTATAGATTTACAAAATAGAT
TTTTCCAGCATTTGCAATGTGAATTACATAACCTCTATGGCCCGACAGAAGCAGCAATTGATGTCACATT
TTGGCAATGTAGAAAAGATAGTAATTTAAAGAGTGTACCTATTGGTCGTCCCATTGCTAATACTCAAATT
TATATTCTTGATGCCGATTTACAACCAGTAAATATTGGTGTCACTGGTGAAATTTATATTGGTGGTGTAG
GGGTTGCTCGTGGTTATTTGAATAAAGAAGAATTGACCAAAGAAAAATTTATTATTAATCCCTTTCCCAA
TTCTGAGTTTAAGCGACTTTATAAAACAGGTGATTTAGCTCGTTATTTACCCGATGGAAATATTGAATAT
CTTGGTAGAACAGATTATCAAGTAAAAATTCGGGGTTATAGAATTGAAATTGGCGAGATTGAAAATGTTT
TATCTTCACACCCACAAGTCAGAGAAGCTGTAGTCATAGCGCGGGATGATAACGCTCAAGAAAAACAAAT
CATCGCTTATATTACCTATAACTCCATCAAACCTCAGCTTGATAATCTGCGTGATTTCCTAAAAGCAAGG
CTACCTGATTTTATGATTCCAGCCGCTTTTGTGATGCTGGAGCATCTTCCTTTAACTCCCAGTGGTAAAG
TAGACCGTAAGGCATTACCTAAGCCTGATTTATTTAATTATAGTGAACATAATTCCTATGTAGCGCCTCG
GAATGAAGTTGAAGAAAAATTAGTACAAATCTGGTCGAATATTCTGCATTTACCTAAAGTAGGTGTGACA
GAAAACTTTTTCGCTATTGGTGGTAATTCCCTCAAAGCTCTACATTTAATTTCTCAAATTGAAGAGTTAT
TTGCTAAAGAGATATCCTTAGCAACACTTTTAACAAATCCAGTAATTGCAGATTTAGCCAAGGTTATTCA
AGCAAACAACCAAATCCATAATTCACCCCTAGTTCCAATTCAACCACAAGGTAAGCAGCAGCCTTTCTTT
TGTATACATCCTGCTGGTGGTCATGTTTTATGCTATTTTAAACTCGCACAATATATAGGAACTGACCAAC
CATTTTATGGCTTACAAGCTCAAGGATTTTATGGAGATGAAGCACCCTTGACGCGAGTTGAAGATATGGC
TAGTCTCTACGTCAAAACTATTAGAGAATTTCAACCCCAAGGGCCTTATCGTGTCGGGGGGTGGTCATTT
GGTGGAGTCGTAGCTTATGAAGTAGCACAGCAGTTACATAGACAAGGACAAGAAGTATCTTTACTAGCAA
TATTAGATTCTTACGTACCGATTCTGCTGGATAAACAAAAACCCATTGATGACGTTTATTTAGTTGGTGT
TCTCTCCAGAGTTTTTGGCGGTATGTTTGGTCAAGATAATCTAGTCACACCTGAAGAAATAGAAAATTTA
ACTGTAGAAGAAAAAATTAATTACATCATTGATAAAGCACGGAGCGCTAGAATATTCCCGCCTGGTGTAG
AACGTCAAAATAATCGCCGTATTCTTGATGTTTTGGTGGGAACTTTAAAAGCAACTTATTCCTATATAAG
ACAACCATATCCAGGAAAAGTCACTGTATTTCGAGCCAGGGAAAAACATATTATGGCTCCTGACCCGACC
TTAGTTTGGGTAGAATTATTTTCTGTAATGGCGGCTCAAGAAATTAAGATTATTGATGTCCCTGGAAACC
ATTATTCGTTTGTTCTAGAACCCCATGTACAGGTTTTAGCACAGCGTTTACAAGATTGTCTGGAAAATAA
TTCATGACTCGA
