>Addgene plasmid #45743 | pET28b-Ava3855 | addgene partial sequence | sequence record 64777 | T7 5'-TAATACGACTCACTATAGGG-3'
ATTTTGTTTAACTTTAAGAAGGAGATATACCATGGGCAGCAGCCATCATCATCATCATCACAGCAGCGGC
CTGGTGCCGCGCGGCAGCCATATGCAGACTATAGATTTTAATATTCGTAAGTTACTTGTAGAGTGGAACG
CGACCCACAGAGATTATGATCTTTCCCAGAGTTTACATGAACTAATTGTAGCTCAAGTAGAACGAACACC
TGAGGCGATCGCTGTCACCTTTGACAAGCAACAACTAACTTATCAAGAACTAAATCATAAAGCAAACCAG
CTAGGACATTATTTACAAACATTAGGAGTCCAGCCAGAAACCCTGGTAGGCGTTTGTTTAGAACGTTCCT
TAGAAATGGTTATCTGTCTTTTAGGAATCCTCAAAGCTGGGGGTGCTTATGTTCCTATTGACCCTGAATA
TCCTCAAGAACGCATAGCTTATATGCTAGAAGATTCTCAGGTGAAGGTACTACTAACTCAAGAAAAATTA
CTCAATCAAATTCCCCACCATCAAGCACAAACTATCTGTGTAGATAGGGAATGGGAGAAAATTTCCACAC
AAGCTAATACCAATCCCAAAAGTAATATAAAAACGGATAATCTTGCTTATGTAATTTACACCTCTGGTTC
CACTGGTAAACCAAAAGGTGCAATGAACACCCACAAAGGTATCTGTAATCGCTTATTGTGGATGCAGGAA
GCTTATCAAATCGATTCCACAGATAGCATTTTACAAAAAACCCCCTTTAGTTTTGATGTTTCCGTTTGGG
AGTTCTTTTGGACTTTATTAACTGGCGCACGTTTGGTAATAGCCAAACCAGGCGGACATAAAGATAGTGC
TTACCTCATCGATTTAATTACTCAAGAACAAATCACTACGTTGCATTTTGTCCCCTCAATGCTGCAAGTG
TTTTTACAAAATCGCCATGTA
